Addgene plasmid #35224: cx52.9_R (OZ584)
Depositing lab: Keith Joung. Depositing organization: Massachusetts General Hospital. Publication: Rapid "open-source" engineering of customized zinc-finger nucleases for highly efficient gene modification. Maeder ML, Thibodeau-Beganny S, Osiak A, Wright DA, Anthony RM, Eichtinger M, Jiang T, Foley JE, Winfrey RJ, Townsend JA, Unger-Wallace E, Sander JD, Muller-Lerch F, Fu F, Pearlberg J, Goebel C, Dassie JP, Pruett-Miller SM, Porteus MH, Sgroi DC, Iafrate AJ, Dobbs D, McCray PB, Cathomen T, Voytas DF, Joung JK. Mol Cell. 2008 Jul 25. 31(2):294-301. 10.1016/j.molcel.2008.06.016 PubMed 18657511.
Backbone
  Vector backbone: MG414
  Backbone size w/o insert (bp): 5493
  Vector type: Zebrafish Targeting
Growth in bacteria
  Bacterial resistance: Kanamycin, 50 μg/mL
  Growth temperature: 37°C
  Growth strain: XL1 Blue
  Growth instructions: Requires a bacterial strain such as XL1 Blue, that expresses the lacIq allele of lac repressor
  Copy number: Low Copy
Gene/Insert
  Gene/Insert name: Zinc finger array targeting cx52.9 (alt name: cx52.9)
  Species: D. rerio (zebrafish)
  Insert size (bp): 270
  Entrez Gene: cx52.9 (a.k.a. zgc:77400)
  Cloning method: Restriction Enzyme; 5′ cloning site XbaI (not destroyed); 3′ cloning site BamHI (not destroyed)
  Sequencing primers: 5′ OK.61 GGGTAGTACGATGACGGAACCTGTC
Terms and licenses: Academic/Nonprofit Terms; Industry Terms: Not Available to Industry
Depositor comments: This plasmid encodes a zinc finger array targeting half of a target sequence in the zebrafish gene cx52.9. Please note that this plasmid does NOT contain the cx52.9 sequence. Users must order the complementary plasmid cx52.9_L (OZ583) [Addgene plasmid 35223] in order to create a zinc finger nuclease (ZFN) pair to introduce targeted mutations into this specific zebrafish gene. Users will also need to clone the zinc finger (ZF) insert of this plasmid into a zinc finger nuclease (ZFN) vector to express a FOKI fusion product. Examples of possible ZFN expression vectors that can be used are: pST1374 (Addgene plasmid 13426), pMLM290/292 (Addgene plasmids 21872 & 21873), pMLM800/802 (Addgene plasmids 27202 & 27203). The difference between pMLM800/802 and pMLM290/292 is the length of the “spacer” sequence in the full ZFN target site. If the spacer is 7 bp, scientists should use pMLM800/802. If the spacer is 5 or 6 bps, scientists should use pMLM290/292. pMLM290/292 is identical to pST1374 except that it harbors two mutations in the FokI nuclease domain (Q486E, I499L; aka the “-“ mutation see Miller et al., Nat. Biotech 2007, PMID 17603475) which confers heterodimeric behavior on these domains This zinc finger array was tested for binding activity to the sequence 5'-GCTGGTGCT-3' in a bacterial two hybrid assay, and resulted in 13.6 fold activation. However, this array has not yet been tested for activity as a zinc finger nuclease (i.e. for its ability to induce mutations at the intended locus). Scientists using this zinc finger array in a publication should notify and acknowledge NIH grant number R01 GM088040 in the publication. Other Articles: "Oligomerized pool engineering (OPEN): an 'open-source' protocol for making customized zinc-finger arrays." Maeder ML et al. (Nat Protoc. 2009 Sept 17. 4(10):1471-1501. Pubmed ID: 19798082) "Targeted mutagenesis in zebrafish using customized zinc-finger nucleases." Foley JE et al. (Nat Protoc. 2009 Dec 3. 4(12):1855-1867. Pubmed ID: 20010934)
How to cite: cx52.9_R (OZ584) was a gift from Keith Joung (Addgene plasmid # 35224 ; http://n2t.net/addgene:35224 ; RRID:Addgene_35224)
