[The description below was written by a language model from this plasmid's Addgene catalogue record.]
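Description:
cx52.9_R (OZ584) is a low-copy bacterial plasmid built on the MG414 backbone (about 5.5 kb without insert) that carries an engineered zinc finger array directed against the zebrafish gene cx52.9. It is selected with kanamycin and needs a host expressing the lacIq allele of the lac repressor, which suggests that the insert is under lac-repressible control. However, the record does not name the promoter or the origin of replication. The insert of roughly 270 bp sits between XbaI and BamHI sites, both preserved, so the array can be excised and moved into other vectors. The plasmid encodes only the DNA-binding protein module and does not contain any cx52.9 genomic sequence.

The array came from the OPEN (oligomerized pool engineering) selection approach and recognises a 9-bp half-site, the "right" half of a full zinc finger nuclease target in cx52.9. In a bacterial two-hybrid assay it gave 13.6-fold activation on its intended half-site. It has not been tested as a nuclease, so its ability to induce mutations at the locus is unconfirmed. The plasmid is a source of the array rather than a finished reagent. To make a working nuclease, the insert must be subcloned into a ZFN expression vector that supplies the FokI cleavage domain, and it must be paired with the complementary left-half array, cx52.9_L. The depositor notes that the choice of FokI vector depends on the spacer between the two half-sites, with different vectors for 5–6 bp and 7 bp spacers. Some of the suggested vectors carry FokI mutations that enforce heterodimer formation. The intended use is targeted mutagenesis of cx52.9 in zebrafish.
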