>Addgene plasmid #35224 | cx52.9_R (OZ584) | depositor partial sequence | sequence record 42880 | cx52.9_R (OZ584) sequence 270 bps
TCTAGACCCGGGGAGCGCCCCTTCCAGTGTCGCATTTGCATGCGGAACTTTTCGACCAAGCAGGGCCTTC
AGCGCCATACCCGTACTCATACCGGTGAAAAACCGTTTCAGTGTCGGATCTGTATGCGAAATTTCTCCAT
GAGCCACCACTTGATCCGGCATCTACGTACGCACACCGGCGAGAAGCCATTCCAATGCCGAATATGCATG
CGCAACTTCAGTCTCGGGCACACCCTGAACCGCCACCTAAAAACCCACCTGAGGGGATCC
