>Addgene plasmid #35224 | cx52.9_R (OZ584) | addgene partial sequence | sequence record 44581 | OK-61
AAAATCCAAGCTTTGGCGGCCGCTGACTACAAAGACGATGATGACAAATCTAGACCCGGGGAGCGCCCCT
TCCAGTGTCGCATTTGCATGCGGAACTTTTCGACCAAGCAGGGCCTTCAGCGCCATACCCGTACTCATAC
CGGTGAAAAACCGTTTCAGTGTCGGATCTGTATGCGAAATTTCTCCATGAGCCACCACTTGATCCGGCAT
CTACGTACGCACACCGGCGAGAAGCCATTCCAATGCCGAATATGCATGCGCAACTTCAGTCTCGGGCACA
CCCTGAACCGCCACCTAAAAACCCACCTGAGGGGATCCTCTGCACAGTAGTAACTAGAGACTAGAAAAAG
GCCGACAAGTCCCGCTCCGCTGAAGATCCTGGCGTAATAGCGAAGAGGCCCGCACCGATCGCCCTTCCCA
ACAGTTGCGCAGCCTGAATGGCGAATGGG
[124 nt withheld, positions 450-573]
C
[91 nt withheld, positions 575-665]
A
[49 nt withheld, positions 667-715]
CCTTTGACGTTGGAGTCCACGTTCTTT
[37 nt withheld, positions 743-779]
ACCCTATCTCGGTCTATTCTTTTGATTTATAAGGGATTT
